Addgene plasmid #109596: actc1b-mKate2-rab11ba
Purpose: Muscle specific zebrafish expression of mKate2 fused to rab11ba
Depositing lab: Rob Parton. Depositing organization: University of Queensland, Institute for Molecular Bioscience. Publication: In vivo cell biological screening identifies an endocytic capture mechanism for T-tubule formation. Hall TE, Martel N, Ariotti N, Xiong Z, Lo HP, Ferguson C, Rae J, Lim YW, Parton RG. Nat Commun. 2020 Jul 24;11(1):3711. doi: 10.1038/s41467-020-17486-w. PubMed 32709891.
Backbone
  Vector backbone: pDONR 221
  Vector type: Zebrafish plasmids
Growth in bacteria
  Bacterial resistance: Ampicillin, 100 μg/mL
  Growth temperature: 37°C
  Growth strain: DH5alpha
  Copy number: High Copy
Gene/Insert
  Gene/Insert name: rab11ba
  Species: D. rerio (zebrafish)
  Entrez Gene: rab11ba (a.k.a. rab11b, wu:fb07g11, zgc:55760)
  Tag / fusion protein: mKate2 (N terminal on insert)
  Cloning method: Gateway Cloning
Terms and licenses: Academic/Nonprofit Terms; Industry Terms: Not Available to Industry
How to cite: actc1b-mKate2-rab11ba was a gift from Rob Parton (Addgene plasmid # 109596 ; http://n2t.net/addgene:109596 ; RRID:Addgene_109596)
