[The description below was written by a language model from this plasmid's Addgene catalogue record and pLannotate feature annotations shown in this document.]
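Description:
actc1b-mKate2-rab11ba is a zebrafish expression plasmid assembled by multisite Gateway cloning and designed to produce a red fluorescent Rab11ba fusion protein specifically in muscle. The catalogue lists pDONR 221 as the backbone, but the annotated features do not fit an entry clone. They show attB4, attB1, attB2 and attB3 sites, an ampicillin resistance gene, and pBluescript-type remnants (lac promoter/operator, T3 promoter, MCS fragment, partial M13 origin). This layout is that of a recombined three-fragment expression clone in a destination vector. A medaka tyrosinase-like fragment next to the cassette may reflect Tol2 transposon arm sequence, which is common in such zebrafish vectors, but the record does not state this. The plasmid is propagated in E. coli at high copy from a ColE1/pUC-type origin under ampicillin selection.

The payload reads from attB4 through roughly 4 kb of largely unannotated sequence to attB1. By the construct's name and stated purpose, this region should hold the zebrafish actc1b (cardiac alpha-actin 1b) muscle promoter, although the feature tables do not annotate it. The small "copia promoter" hit inside it is probably a spurious match. Downstream, the mKate2 coding sequence lies between attB1 and attB2 and is followed directly by the zebrafish rab11ba open reading frame, which the tool annotated by homology to human RAB11B. This places the monomeric red fluorophore at the N terminus of the GTPase, and an SV40 polyadenylation signal sits beyond attB3. The sequencing-derived and depositor records differ slightly in length but show the same features in the same arrangement.

Rab11 GTPases mark and regulate recycling endosomes, so the construct allows live imaging of this compartment in zebrafish muscle fibres. It was deposited with an in vivo cell-biological screen investigating T-tubule formation.
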