Features (pLannotate 1.2.2; 21 found; start..end, strand, type, name):
      7..228     -  rep_origin     M13 ori (fragment) (sequence partly withheld): M13 bacteriophage origin of replication; arrow indicates direction of (+) strand synthesis
    228..515     +  CDS            tyr (fragment) (sequence partly withheld): TYRO_ORYLA - Also known as tyro. Experimental evidence at transcript level: Swiss-Prot protein existence level 2. This is a copper-containing oxidase that functions in the formation of pigments such as melanins and other polyphenolic compounds. From Oryzias latipes (Japanese rice fish) (Japanese killifish).
   1097..1117    +  protein_bind   attB4: mutant version of attB; core recombination site for the Gateway® BP reaction BP Clonase™
   2025..2041    -  promoter       copia promoter (fragment): strong promoter from the Drosophila transposable element copia (Sinclair et al., 1986)
   5093..5113    +  protein_bind   attB1: mutant version of attB; core recombination site for the Gateway® BP reaction BP Clonase™
   5123..5818    +  CDS            mKate2: mKate2 is a basic (constitutively fluorescent) red fluorescent protein published in 2009, derived from Entacmaea quadricolor. It is reported to be a rapidly-maturing monomer with moderate acid sensitivity.
   5820..5844    -  protein_bind   attB2: mutant version of attB; recombination site for the Gateway® BP reaction BP Clonase™
   5846..6496    +  CDS            RAB11B: RB11B_HUMAN - Also known as YPT3. Experimental evidence at protein level: Swiss-Prot protein existence level 1. The small GTPases Rab are key regulators of intracellular membrane trafficking, from the formation of transport vesicles to their fusion with membranes. Rabs cycle between an inactive GDP-bound form and an active GTP-bound form that is able to recruit to membranes different set of downstream effectors directly responsible for vesicle formation, movement, tethering and fusion. The small Rab GTPase RAB11B plays a role in endocytic recycling, regulating apical recycling of several trans
   6507..6527    -  protein_bind   attB3: mutant version of attB; core recombination site for the Gateway® BP reaction BP Clonase™
   6531..6551    +  CDS            lacZα (fragment): LacZα fragment of β-galactosidase; lacZ fragment
   6567..6701    -  polyA_signal   SV40 poly(A) signal: SV40 polyadenylation signal
   6724..6807    -  CDS            large T antigen (fragment): large T antigen from SV40 (simian virus 40)
   7373..7413    -  misc_feature   MCS (fragment): pBluescript multiple cloning site
   7426..7444    -  promoter       T3 promoter: promoter for bacteriophage T3 RNA polymerase
   7489..7505    -  protein_bind   lac operator: The lac repressor binds to the lac operator to inhibit transcription in E. coli. This inhibition can be relieved by adding lactose or isopropyl-β-D-thiogalactopyranoside (IPTG). lac repressor encoded by lacI
   7513..7543    -  promoter       lac promoter: promoter for the E. coli lac operon
   7558..7579    -  protein_bind   CAP binding site: CAP binding activates transcription in the presence of cAMP. E. coli catabolite activator protein
   7592..7684    -  CDS            lacI (fragment): lac repressor; lacI; The lac repressor binds to the lac operator to inhibit transcription in E. coli. This inhibition can be relieved by adding lactose or isopropyl-β-D-thiogalactopyranoside (IPTG).
   7867..8455    -  rep_origin     ori: high-copy-number ColE1/pMB1/pBR322/pUC origin of replication
   8626..9486    -  CDS            AmpR: β-lactamase; bla; confers resistance to ampicillin, carbenicillin, and related antibiotics
   9487..9591    -  promoter       AmpR promoter: bla
>Addgene plasmid #109596 | actc1b-mKate2-rab11ba | depositor full sequence | sequence record 206533 | Full Sequence
CCACCTAAATTGTAAGCGTTAATATTTTGTTAAAATTCGCGTTAAATTTTTGTTAAATCAGCTCATTTTT
TAACCAATAGGCCGAAATCGGCAAAATCCCTTATAAATCAAAAGAATAGACCGAGATAGGGT
[37 nt withheld, positions 133-169]
AAAGAACGTGGACTCCAACGTCAAAGG
[32 nt withheld, positions 197-228]
GCTGGCTAAGAACTCATCAGCCTCCCCGGTCCATCTACCCACGTACCAATGCACCAATTGGCCACAATGA
CGGCTACTACATGGTGCCATTCCTTCCTCTTTATAGGAATGGAGACTACCTCCTGTCCAACAAGGCTCTT
GGATACGAGTACGCCTACCTGTTGGACCCAGGTCATTGCACAACACCAGAAATGCCCTCTGATCTGCAAA
AGACGTGAATATCTGTTCAGACACCCATATCCACTCTGTTCCACACAGGTCAGAGGTTTGTCCAGGAGTT
CTTGACAGAGGTGTAAAAAGTACTCAAAAATTTTACTCAAGTGAAAGTACAAGTACTTAGGGAAAATTTT
ACTCAATTAAAAGTAAAAGTATCTGGCTAGAATCTTACTTGAGTAAAAGTAAAAAAGTACTCCATTAAAA
TTGTACTTGAGTATTAAGGAAGTAAAAGTAAAAGCAAGAAAGAAAACTAGAGATTCTTGTTTAAGCTTTT
AATCTCAAAAAACATTAAATGAAATGCATACAAGGTTTTATCCTGCTTTAGAACTGTTTGTATTTAATTA
TCAAACTATAAGACAGACAATCTAATGCCAGTACACGCTACTCAAAGTTGTAAAACCTCAGATTTAACTT
CAGTAGAAGCTGATTCTCAAAATTGTTAGTGTCAAGCCTAGCTCTTTTGGGGCTGAAAAGCAATCCTGCA
GTGCTGAAAAGCCTCTCACAGGCAGCCGATGCGGGAAGAGGTGTATTAGTCTTGATAGAGAGGCTGCAAA
TAGCAGGAAACGTGAGCAGAGACTCCCTGGTGTCTGAAACACAGGCCAGATGGGCCCTCGAGCAGGAAAC
AGCTATGACCATGATTACGCCAAGCTATCAACTTTGTATAGAAAAGTTGGCACGCGCAGATTCCGTGTGG
GCCTGGTAATATCTTACCATTTTAAGCTATTTTAAGATTAGGGAAAAAAATTAAATAAAACTACTTTAAA
ATTACTTTCCTTAAAAAGCAACATATTTATTTAGTTTTTGTTTAACTGGCTCAAGATTGTAATATTTTAC
TTTTACATGTTTTTTTTAAGTACCTAAATGTGTTCAAAAGTAAAGTATGTTATTGTTTTTTTTTTTTTAA
TGTTAGCTAAGCTTTAAATTGTAATATATTACTTTTAAAAGTGACTTTTTAAAAATGTAAATAAAAAAGT
AACTATAAATGTGTAATGCATGTTATTTCTGTGGGTTTTTTAATTTTCATCTCAACTGGGCTTACAATTT
TAACATAATAAAAATCAAATCAAATCAAATCAGGCCCTTATTTGTCACATACACTCTTGTATACTGAAAT
AAACTAAATGTTGAGAAAAATTTAAATACACCAAAATAACGCATACCTTTTTTGTAATTACCTAAGTAAA
ACATTTAGTTCCTTTTTTAAGTGACTCAAGATTGTAATCTATTAATTGTAAAAGATAAAACTAGTGATCA
ATCTGACGTGCTTCTATGCAGCCTGTGAGATTAATTGTGATGTTTAATTATTAAACAATTTAAATGGATC
AAACATTTCACATGTGCTTATTGTGTCCAACAAAACCAGCAGAAGCACTTAAAAATATTGCATGACAACA
TGAGTTTTTAATGTAAATTATATATACTTCCTAAACGAAGTTAATCATATTTTCTAAAATAATAATGTCA
TTGAAATATTTAAATAAATGATAANCTTTAGTTGATTCAACATAAAATTGAAAGCAATAAGGACTTTTTT
TTTTTTACAGCGGTGAAGCAAAAGCNTGNAAATAATCATATAAATATAATAAATAAATAAATAAAATAAT
GGTTCTTGGTGCAAATATGAACACTTTAAATAAATATAGAATAAATATGATCAATAAGTCATAACGACGT
GTTTTATGTTGATTATAATTTAAACATGTTTCTAACGCAAGTTTTAAAAACTGTTTTAAAGTATTATTTT
AAGTTATAAGATCAATTTGACTCAACATTTTGTAGTGAAAATATGTTGTGTAAAATTAATATAATATACA
CTATAAAAATGCAAGGTTCCACACAATTCATTCATGTTGTCCCAACACAAATCGATTAAGTTAACAAATA
TATGTGGATTGAACATAAAAAATTAAGTTGTCCCAATGAAATCTCAAGAATTGTGTTGTTTCAGCTCATT
TTAAATAAGTAGTTTTAACAAGTAAAAAATAACATATTTTTGAGTGTGTATATATATATATTTATATATT
ACAAAATATAATAATATAAAATGTAAAAGATATAAACCATGCTACATATATTTAAGAGCTATTTTGCACA
TTACTTTTTTGCAAGCCATTTGAGTGTTTTTTTACAAATATATATTAGCTAAATATACAATATCTTAAAT
ATACAATTAATCAGACATGCAAAAAATGCATTTAACCTACATAAAAATACATGATCAACATATGTTTTAT
GCTGATTACAACTAAATCAAACGTAATGAAATTAATTTATAAAAGCGATTTAAATATGTCAATATTTTAA
GTTAAAATCACTTGAAACCTACTATAAATGAACTTAAATTTAAAAAATCTCCTTTAATTCCAATGCAGCA
CTGTTGTTTTTTCAGCTGAGGACCCCCGGTGCAGATGGTTGGCCCCCGGCCCGCTATTCTAAGGAAGCCT
TTCTTAATTTTAGGGCGGCGCTGCATGCGCTCAGATCAGATTCACGGGTGGAGAGGGTTATTTTCTCTTT
TTTATTTTTTCTTGCCTGCTCATATTTGGGCCTGTGTGAACCCCAGGCTCCGCCTCGGCCCCCAGGAGCC
GCTCTTATTTAAAGGGGATCCTCGCCTTCAGTCTTCGTCCCAGTGGAAGCATCAGTCTTGTGATAACAAC
TTGGTGAGTCCTACAGACCAGCGCTCGACTCTAGGCTTTAAATGCATTGATTTCTCTGGATTAGCTACCG
GGAGAGTTTTAACTTTGCTTATTAGTCTTGTGCTTGAACTGCTAGGTTTAAAGAGGGTTTTCTCTAATGC
ATGCATGAAGCGACAGCTGAAAACCAGAAATAGAGCGTTTGTCCTCCTGTTAAACTCTAGCCTTTCTTTG
GCATTTGTCAGTCCGAGTCTTCAGCTGCCGGCAGGAGATTGGGTTTCAGTAACACTTGCTGAGCACAAAC
TACACGTGCTTCCTTCAGATTTAATTCATTATTAATCATTCTAGATTTAAATGATCTTCTTACTCATTGC
TGATTATTTTAGCCTTGCGGAGCAGATTAAATGAGCACGTGTTTATTAAGATTGATTTAAATATAATTAA
TATTTCACCACTGTAGTTTTAAAATTGCCTTCTAAGTCATGGTTGATTTTTAATAGGTATCGGCTCTAAT
TAGATTACTATTTTGGTTTTTAAATGTTATTTCTATTTCATTTGTAGGCTCGTTTTTAATGTGATTTTAT
TAGATTCTAGTTTTAAAATCATCTTTTAGCCTTACTGAGCAGACTGAATGAACATGTTTCATTAAGATTA
ACTTCATTATAGTTAATTATTTAATCATTCTAGTGGATTATAAATCAGCTCTATTTAAATTGATTGTCGT
GTTTATTTCTATTTGATTTTTGATTATTTTTTAAGGTCGTTTTTATGTGATTTTTCCCCGATTCTAATTT
TAAACTAATTGTTTGATTTTTATATGATTCGACTCTTTTTAAATGAATTGTTTTGCTTTTTTTATTGAGC
ATATATATATATTATACAATTTCAATCAACAATTGTTGTGCTTTTTAAATGTTGTTTCTATTTCATTTCT
AGGGTCGATTTTATTCGATTCTAGTTTTAAAATCGTGATTTCTAACTCCTAACCTTACTGAGCAGACTGA
ATGAACATGTTTCATCAAGATTAACTTCATTATAGTTAATTATTGAATCGGGCTAGTGGTTTATAAATCA
GCTCTATTATAAATTAATTGTCATCATTATTTCTATTTAATTTTTATTATTTTTTTAGGATTATTTTTAA
GGGATTTTTTTCACGTTCTAGTTTTAAACTCAATGCTCATTACTGCTCACCCTTGCTGAGCAGTCTTTCG
TTAAGATTAAATTAATTAATAACCCATTCTAGTTTTAAAACAGTGTCTTAAGGCATAGCTGATATTTTAC
AAGTTTACTATTTAATATATCTCCATTTCTTTTTTTAGGGTCGATTTCATCTGATTTGATTAATTTTTAT
TATCTTCACTAAGCTTTTTGTTCTAGGTTTTATTCTCAGTATTATTACTGTTATATTTGAACTGAATTTC
TCCTCATAGTTTATTCATTTTATTTATTTATTTTTTGTTTATTCGCTATTTTGTATTTTAGTTTTTAATT
AGAAATTTTATTAGAATCGTTTTGAACTAGTTTTTATGCACTCTAACATTAATATTAAATCATAACTATT
ATTTTTATTATAATTTATTTGTGTTTATCTTTTTGTGTAGCTTTCATGTGTTTTTATTTTAGTTTTATTA
TGTTTGCATTGAATTTTTTGGACTAGTTTATATAACGATATACAGAAAAGCCATGACAACAAATGTTTTT
ATAATACCTATTAAGTATAAGCTAATCAGATTTCCACTATTCTGTTCAAAGTTAACATTATTAGCCATTC
TGATGGATCATTTGACATTTGTCATATGTCTTTATGAACACTGCTCTTTCAGATGCCACTTTTAAAGCTG
TTTTTTACAGTAAATGAACGTTTATTATTATGACATTATTTCCTAAGGCCTCTAGAGTACAGCAGGATGT
GGCGTGTGCATTACTGTGTAATTATGCTGACTGTAAATGTGCATTTATAGACTGTCAGCATGTCTGACTG
TGCGCTGTTGTGATTTGTCCTGCACAGACCAAGGCAAGTTTGTACAAAAAAGCAGGCTGCCACCATGGTG
AGCGAGCTGATTAAGGAGAACATGCACATGAAGCTGTACATGGAGGGCACCGTGAACAACCACCACTTCA
AGTGCACATCCGAGGGCGAAGGCAAGCCCTACGAGGGCACCCAGACCATGAGAATCAAGGCGGTCGAGGG
CGGCCCTCTCCCCTTCGCCTTCGACATCCTGGCTACCAGCTTCATGTACGGCAGCAAAACCTTCATCAAC
CACACCCAGGGCATCCCCGACTTCTTTAAGCAGTCCTTCCCCGAGGGCTTCACATGGGAGAGAGTCACCA
CATACGAAGACGGGGGCGTGCTGACCGCTACCCAGGACACCAGCCTCCAGGACGGCTGCCTCATCTACAA
CGTCAAGATCAGAGGGGTGAACTTCCCATCCAACGGCCCTGTGATGCAGAAGAAAACACTCGGCTGGGAG
GCCTCCACCGAGACCCTGTACCCCGCTGACGGCGGCCTGGAAGGCAGAGCCGACATGGCCCTGAAGCTCG
TGGGCGGGGGCCACCTGATCTGCAACTTGAAGACCACATACAGATCCAAGAAACCCGCTAAGAACCTCAA
GATGCCCGGCGTCTACTATGTGGACAGAAGACTGGAAAGAATCAAGGAGGCCGACAAAGAGACCTACGTC
GAGCAGCACGAGGTGGCTGTGGCCAGATACTGCGACCTCCCTAGCAAACTGGGGCACAGAGACCCAGCTT
TCTTGTACAAAGTGGTGGGGACCCGTGACGACGAATACGATTATTTATTTAAAGTGGTTCTCATTGGAGA
CTCTGGGGTGGGGAAGAGTAACCTGTTGTCCCGTTTCACTCGGAACGAGTTTAACCTGGAGAGCAAGAGC
ACCATTGGTGTGGAGTTCGCAACCCGCAGCATCCAAGTGGACGGGAAGACCATTAAAGCTCAGATCTGGG
ATACAGCAGGACAGGAACGCTACAGAGCAATAACATCAGCGTACTACCGGGGTGCAGTTGGAGCTCTTCT
GGTCTACGACATCGCAAAACATCTGACTTACGAGAATGTGGAGCGCTGGCTGAAGGAGCTGCGGGATCAT
GCGGATAACAACATCGTCATCATGCTGGTGGGCAACAAGAGCGACCTGAGGCACCTGAGGGCCGTGCCCA
CTGATGAGGCCAGAGCTTTTGCAGAGAAGAACAATCTCTCCTTCATTGAAACATCGGCGTTGGACTCCAC
AAATGTGGAGGAGGCATTTAAAAACATACTAACAGAAATCTATCGGATTGTGTCACAGAAACAGATGGTC
GACAGGCCCGGGCACGATGAGTCTCCTGGCAATAACGTAGTGGACATCAGCGTGCCGCCCACTACTGACG
GGTTAAAGGGCAACAAATTTCAGTGCTGTCAGAACCTGTGACCCAACACAACTTTATTATACATAGTTGA
TAATTCACTGGCCGTCGTTTTACGGTACCATCGATGATGATCCAGACATGATAAGATACATTGATGAGTT
TGGACAAACCACAACTAGAATGCAGTGAAAAAAATGCTTTATTTGTGAAATTTGTGATGCTATTGCTTTA
TTTGTAACCATTATAAGCTGCAATAAACAAGTTAACAACAACAATTGCATTCATTTTATGTTTCAGGTTC
AGGGGGAGGTGTGGGAGGTTTTTTAAAGCAAGTAAAACCTCTACAAATGTGGTATGGCTGATTATGATCC
TCTAGATCAGATCTGCGAAGATACGGCCACGGGTGCTCTTGATCCTGTGGCTGATTTTGGACTGTGCTGC
TCGCAGCTGCTGATGAATCACATACTTCCTCCATTTTCTTCCACTGATTGACTGTTATAATTTCCCTAAT
TTCCAGGTCAAGGTGCTGTGCATTGTGGTAATAGATGTGACATGACGTCACTTCCAAAGGACCAATGAAC
ATGTCTGACCAATTTCATATAATGTGAAAACGATTTTCATAGGCAGAATAAATAACATTTAAATTAAACT
GGGCATCAGCGCAATTCAATTGGTTTGGTAATAGCAAGGGAAAATAGAATGAAGTGATCTCCAAAAAATA
AGTACTTTTTGACTGTAAATAAAATTGTAAGGAGTAAAAAGTACTTTTTTTTCTAAAAAAATGTAATTAA
GTAAAAGTAAAAGTATTGATTTTTAATTGTACTCAAGTAAAGTAAAAATCCCCAAAAATAATACTTAAGT
ACAGTAATCAAGTAAAATTACTCAAGTACTTTACACCTCTGGTTCTTGACCCCCTACCTTCAGCAAGCCC
AGCAGATCCACTAGTTCTAGAGCGGCCGCCACCGCGGTGGAGCTCCAGCTTTTGTTCCCTTTAGTGAGGG
TTAATTGCGCGCTTGGCGTAATCATGGTCATAGCTGTTTCCTGTGTGAAATTGTTATCCGCTCACAATTC
CACACAACATACGAGCCGGAAGCATAAAGTGTAAAGCCTGGGGTGCCTAATGAGTGAGCTAACTCACATT
AATTGCGTTGCGCTCACTGCCCGCTTTCCAGTCGGGAAACCTGTCGTGCCAGCTGCATTAATGAATCGGC
CAACGCGCGGGGAGAGGCGGTTTGCGTATTGGGCGCTCTTCCGCTTCCTCGCTCACTGACTCGCTGCGCT
CGGTCGTTCGGCTGCGGCGAGCGGTATCAGCTCACTCAAAGGCGGTAATACGGTTATCCACAGAATCAGG
GGATAACGCAGGAAAGAACATGTGAGCAAAAGGCCAGCAAAAGGCCAGGAACCGTAAAAAGGCCGCGTTG
CTGGCGTTTTTCCATAGGCTCCGCCCCCCTGACGAGCATCACAAAAATCGACGCTCAAGTCAGAGGTGGC
GAAACCCGACAGGACTATAAAGATACCAGGCGTTTCCCCCTGGAAGCTCCCTCGTGCGCTCTCCTGTTCC
GACCCTGCCGCTTACCGGATACCTGTCCGCCTTTCTCCCTTCGGGAAGCGTGGCGCTTTCTCATAGCTCA
CGCTGTAGGTATCTCAGTTCGGTGTAGGTCGTTCGCTCCAAGCTGGGCTGTGTGCACGAACCCCCCGTTC
AGCCCGACCGCTGCGCCTTATCCGGTAACTATCGTCTTGAGTCCAACCCGGTAAGACACGACTTATCGCC
ACTGGCAGCAGCCACTGGTAACAGGATTAGCAGAGCGAGGTATGTAGGCGGTGCTACAGAGTTCTTGAAG
TGGTGGCCTAACTACGGCTACACTAGAAGGACAGTATTTGGTATCTGCGCTCTGCTGAAGCCAGTTACCT
TCGGAAAAAGAGTTGGTAGCTCTTGATCCGGCAAACAAACCACCGCTGGTAGCGGTGGTTTTTTTGTTTG
CAAGCAGCAGATTACGCGCAGAAAAAAAGGATCTCAAGAAGATCCTTTGATCTTTTCTACGGGGTCTGAC
GCTCAGTGGAACGAAAACTCACGTTAAGGGATTTTGGTCATGAGATTATCAAAAAGGATCTTCACCTAGA
TCCTTTTAAATTAAAAATGAAGTTTTAAATCAATCTAAAGTATATATGAGTAAACTTGGTCTGACAGTTA
CCAATGCTTAATCAGTGAGGCACCTATCTCAGCGATCTGTCTATTTCGTTCATCCATAGTTGCCTGACTC
CCCGTCGTGTAGATAACTACGATACGGGAGGGCTTACCATCTGGCCCCAGTGCTGCAATGATACCGCGAG
ACCCACGCTCACCGGCTCCAGATTTATCAGCAATAAACCAGCCAGCCGGAAGGGCCGAGCGCAGAAGTGG
TCCTGCAACTTTATCCGCCTCCATCCAGTCTATTAATTGTTGCCGGGAAGCTAGAGTAAGTAGTTCGCCA
GTTAATAGTTTGCGCAACGTTGTTGCCATTGCTACAGGCATCGTGGTGTCACGCTCGTCGTTTGGTATGG
CTTCATTCAGCTCCGGTTCCCAACGATCAAGGCGAGTTACATGATCCCCCATGTTGTGCAAAAAAGCGGT
TAGCTCCTTCGGTCCTCCGATCGTTGTCAGAAGTAAGTTGGCCGCAGTGTTATCACTCATGGTTATGGCA
GCACTGCATAATTCTCTTACTGTCATGCCATCCGTAAGATGCTTTTCTGTGACTGGTGAGTACTCAACCA
AGTCATTCTGAGAATAGTGTATGCGGCGACCGAGTTGCTCTTGCCCGGCGTCAATACGGGATAATACCGC
GCCACATAGCAGAACTTTAAAAGTGCTCATCATTGGAAAACGTTCTTCGGGGCGAAAACTCTCAAGGATC
TTACCGCTGTTGAGATCCAGTTCGATGTAACCCACTCGTGCACCCAACTGATCTTCAGCATCTTTTACTT
TCACCAGCGTTTCTGGGTGAGCAAAAACAGGAAGGCAAAATGCCGCAAAAAAGGGAATAAGGGCGACACG
GAAATGTTGAATACTCATACTCTTCCTTTTTCAATATTATTGAAGCATTTATCAGGGTTATTGTCTCATG
AGCGGATACATATTTGAATGTATTTAGAAAAATAAACAAATAGGGGTTCCGCGCACATTTCCCCGAAAAG
TG
