Features (pLannotate 1.2.2; 21 found; start..end, strand, type, name):
      2..22      +  protein_bind   attB1: mutant version of attB; core recombination site for the Gateway® BP reaction BP Clonase™
     32..727     +  CDS            mKate2: mKate2 is a basic (constitutively fluorescent) red fluorescent protein published in 2009, derived from Entacmaea quadricolor. It is reported to be a rapidly-maturing monomer with moderate acid sensitivity.
    729..753     -  protein_bind   attB2: mutant version of attB; recombination site for the Gateway® BP reaction BP Clonase™
    755..1405    +  CDS            RAB11B: RB11B_HUMAN - Also known as YPT3. Experimental evidence at protein level: Swiss-Prot protein existence level 1. The small GTPases Rab are key regulators of intracellular membrane trafficking, from the formation of transport vesicles to their fusion with membranes. Rabs cycle between an inactive GDP-bound form and an active GTP-bound form that is able to recruit to membranes different set of downstream effectors directly responsible for vesicle formation, movement, tethering and fusion. The small Rab GTPase RAB11B plays a role in endocytic recycling, regulating apical recycling of several trans
   1416..1436    -  protein_bind   attB3: mutant version of attB; core recombination site for the Gateway® BP reaction BP Clonase™
   1440..1460    +  CDS            lacZα (fragment): LacZα fragment of β-galactosidase; lacZ fragment
   1476..1610    -  polyA_signal   SV40 poly(A) signal: SV40 polyadenylation signal
   1633..1716    -  CDS            large T antigen (fragment): large T antigen from SV40 (simian virus 40)
   2282..2322    -  misc_feature   MCS (fragment): pBluescript multiple cloning site
   2335..2353    -  promoter       T3 promoter: promoter for bacteriophage T3 RNA polymerase
   2398..2414    -  protein_bind   lac operator: The lac repressor binds to the lac operator to inhibit transcription in E. coli. This inhibition can be relieved by adding lactose or isopropyl-β-D-thiogalactopyranoside (IPTG). lac repressor encoded by lacI
   2422..2452    -  promoter       lac promoter: promoter for the E. coli lac operon
   2467..2488    -  protein_bind   CAP binding site: CAP binding activates transcription in the presence of cAMP. E. coli catabolite activator protein
   2501..2593    -  CDS            lacI (fragment): lac repressor; lacI; The lac repressor binds to the lac operator to inhibit transcription in E. coli. This inhibition can be relieved by adding lactose or isopropyl-β-D-thiogalactopyranoside (IPTG).
   2776..3364    -  rep_origin     ori: high-copy-number ColE1/pMB1/pBR322/pUC origin of replication
   3535..4395    -  CDS            AmpR: β-lactamase; bla; confers resistance to ampicillin, carbenicillin, and related antibiotics
   4396..4500    -  promoter       AmpR promoter: bla
   4526..4747    -  rep_origin     M13 ori (fragment) (sequence partly withheld): M13 bacteriophage origin of replication; arrow indicates direction of (+) strand synthesis
   4747..5034    +  CDS            tyr (fragment) (sequence partly withheld): TYRO_ORYLA - Also known as tyro. Experimental evidence at transcript level: Swiss-Prot protein existence level 2. This is a copper-containing oxidase that functions in the formation of pigments such as melanins and other polyphenolic compounds. From Oryzias latipes (Japanese rice fish) (Japanese killifish).
   5616..5636    +  protein_bind   attB4: mutant version of attB; core recombination site for the Gateway® BP reaction BP Clonase™
   6537..6553    -  promoter       copia promoter (fragment): strong promoter from the Drosophila transposable element copia (Sinclair et al., 1986)
>Addgene plasmid #109596 | actc1b-mKate2-rab11ba | addgene full sequence | sequence record 220541 | Addgene NGS Result
GCAAGTTTGTACAAAAAAGCAGGCTGCCACCATGGTGAGCGAGCTGATTAAGGAGAACATGCACATGAAG
CTGTACATGGAGGGCACCGTGAACAACCACCACTTCAAGTGCACATCCGAGGGCGAAGGCAAGCCCTACG
AGGGCACCCAGACCATGAGAATCAAGGCGGTCGAGGGCGGCCCTCTCCCCTTCGCCTTCGACATCCTGGC
TACCAGCTTCATGTACGGCAGCAAAACCTTCATCAACCACACCCAGGGCATCCCCGACTTCTTTAAGCAG
TCCTTCCCCGAGGGCTTCACATGGGAGAGAGTCACCACATACGAAGACGGGGGCGTGCTGACCGCTACCC
AGGACACCAGCCTCCAGGACGGCTGCCTCATCTACAACGTCAAGATCAGAGGGGTGAACTTCCCATCCAA
CGGCCCTGTGATGCAGAAGAAAACACTCGGCTGGGAGGCCTCCACCGAGACCCTGTACCCCGCTGACGGC
GGCCTGGAAGGCAGAGCCGACATGGCCCTGAAGCTCGTGGGCGGGGGCCACCTGATCTGCAACTTGAAGA
CCACATACAGATCCAAGAAACCCGCTAAGAACCTCAAGATGCCCGGCGTCTACTATGTGGACAGAAGACT
GGAAAGAATCAAGGAGGCCGACAAAGAGACCTACGTCGAGCAGCACGAGGTGGCTGTGGCCAGATACTGC
GACCTCCCTAGCAAACTGGGGCACAGAGACCCAGCTTTCTTGTACAAAGTGGTGGGGACCCGTGACGACG
AATACGATTATTTATTTAAAGTGGTTCTCATTGGAGACTCTGGGGTGGGGAAGAGTAACCTGTTGTCCCG
TTTCACTCGGAACGAGTTTAACCTGGAGAGCAAGAGCACCATTGGTGTGGAGTTCGCAACCCGCAGCATC
CAAGTGGACGGGAAGACCATTAAAGCTCAGATCTGGGATACAGCAGGACAGGAACGCTACAGAGCAATAA
CATCAGCGTACTACCGGGGTGCAGTTGGAGCTCTTCTGGTCTACGACATCGCAAAACATCTGACTTACGA
GAATGTGGAGCGCTGGCTGAAGGAGCTGCGGGATCATGCGGATAACAACATCGTCATCATGCTGGTGGGC
AACAAGAGCGACCTGAGGCACCTGAGGGCCGTGCCCACTGATGAGGCCAGAGCTTTTGCAGAGAAGAACA
ATCTCTCCTTCATTGAAACATCGGCGTTGGACTCCACAAATGTGGAGGAGGCATTTAAAAACATACTAAC
AGAAATCTATCGGATTGTGTCACAGAAACAGATGGTCGACAGGCCCGGGCACGATGAGTCTCCTGGCAAT
AACGTAGTGGACATCAGCGTGCCGCCCACTACTGACGGGTTAAAGGGCAACAAATTTCAGTGCTGTCAGA
ACCTGTGACCCAACACAACTTTATTATACATAGTTGATAATTCACTGGCCGTCGTTTTACGGTACCATCG
ATGATGATCCAGACATGATAAGATACATTGATGAGTTTGGACAAACCACAACTAGAATGCAGTGAAAAAA
ATGCTTTATTTGTGAAATTTGTGATGCTATTGCTTTATTTGTAACCATTATAAGCTGCAATAAACAAGTT
AACAACAACAATTGCATTCATTTTATGTTTCAGGTTCAGGGGGAGGTGTGGGAGGTTTTTTAAAGCAAGT
AAAACCTCTACAAATGTGGTATGGCTGATTATGATCCTCTAGATCAGATCTGCGAAGATACGGCCACGGG
TGCTCTTGATCCTGTGGCTGATTTTGGACTGTGCTGCTCGCAGCTGCTGATGAATCACATACTTCCTCCA
TTTTCTTCCACTGATTGACTGTTATAATTTCCCTAATTTCCAGGTCAAGGTGCTGTGCATTGTGGTAATA
GATGTGACATGACGTCACTTCCAAAGGACCAATGAACATGTCTGACCAATTTCATATAATGTGAAAACGA
TTTTCATAGGCAGAATAAATAACATTTAAATTAAACTGGGCATCAGCGCAATTCAATTGGTTTGGTAATA
GCAAGGGAAAATAGAATGAAGTGATCTCCAAAAAATAAGTACTTTTTGACTGTAAATAAAATTGTAAGGA
GTAAAAAGTACTTTTTTTTCTAAAAAAATGTAATTAAGTAAAAGTAAAAGTATTGATTTTTAATTGTACT
CAAGTAAAGTAAAAATCCCCAAAAATAATACTTAAGTACAGTAATCAAGTAAAATTACTCAAGTACTTTA
CACCTCTGGTTCTTGACCCCCTACCTTCAGCAAGCCCAGCAGATCCACTAGTTCTAGAGCGGCCGCCACC
GCGGTGGAGCTCCAGCTTTTGTTCCCTTTAGTGAGGGTTAATTGCGCGCTTGGCGTAATCATGGTCATAG
CTGTTTCCTGTGTGAAATTGTTATCCGCTCACAATTCCACACAACATACGAGCCGGAAGCATAAAGTGTA
AAGCCTGGGGTGCCTAATGAGTGAGCTAACTCACATTAATTGCGTTGCGCTCACTGCCCGCTTTCCAGTC
GGGAAACCTGTCGTGCCAGCTGCATTAATGAATCGGCCAACGCGCGGGGAGAGGCGGTTTGCGTATTGGG
CGCTCTTCCGCTTCCTCGCTCACTGACTCGCTGCGCTCGGTCGTTCGGCTGCGGCGAGCGGTATCAGCTC
ACTCAAAGGCGGTAATACGGTTATCCACAGAATCAGGGGATAACGCAGGAAAGAACATGTGAGCAAAAGG
CCAGCAAAAGGCCAGGAACCGTAAAAAGGCCGCGTTGCTGGCGTTTTTCCATAGGCTCCGCCCCCCTGAC
GAGCATCACAAAAATCGACGCTCAAGTCAGAGGTGGCGAAACCCGACAGGACTATAAAGATACCAGGCGT
TTCCCCCTGGAAGCTCCCTCGTGCGCTCTCCTGTTCCGACCCTGCCGCTTACCGGATACCTGTCCGCCTT
TCTCCCTTCGGGAAGCGTGGCGCTTTCTCATAGCTCACGCTGTAGGTATCTCAGTTCGGTGTAGGTCGTT
CGCTCCAAGCTGGGCTGTGTGCACGAACCCCCCGTTCAGCCCGACCGCTGCGCCTTATCCGGTAACTATC
GTCTTGAGTCCAACCCGGTAAGACACGACTTATCGCCACTGGCAGCAGCCACTGGTAACAGGATTAGCAG
AGCGAGGTATGTAGGCGGTGCTACAGAGTTCTTGAAGTGGTGGCCTAACTACGGCTACACTAGAAGAACA
GTATTTGGTATCTGCGCTCTGCTGAAGCCAGTTACCTTCGGAAAAAGAGTTGGTAGCTCTTGATCCGGCA
AACAAACCACCGCTGGTAGCGGTGGTTTTTTTGTTTGCAAGCAGCAGATTACGCGCAGAAAAAAAGGATC
TCAAGAAGATCCTTTGATCTTTTCTACGGGGTCTGACGCTCAGTGGAACGAAAACTCACGTTAAGGCATT
TTGGTCATGAGATTATCAAAAAGGATCTTCACCTAGATCCTTTTAAATTAAAAATGAAGTTTTAAATCAA
TCTAAAGTATATATGAGTAAACTTGGTCTGACAGTTACCAATGCTTAATCAGTGAGGCACCTATCTCAGC
GATCTGTCTATTTCGTTCATCCATAGTTGCCTGACTCCCCGTCGTGTAGATAACTACGATACGGGAGGGC
TTACCATCTGGCCCCAGTGCTGCAATGATACCGCGAGACCCACGCTCACCGGCTCCAGATTTATCAGCAA
TAAACCAGCCAGCCGGAAGGGCCGAGCGCAGAAGTGGTCCTGCAACTTTATCCGCCTCCATCCAGTCTAT
TAATTGTTGCCGGGAAGCTAGAGTAAGTAGTTCGCCAGTTAATAGTTTGCGCAACGTTGTTGCCATTGCT
ACAGGCATCGTGGTGTCACGCTCGTCGTTTGGTATGGCTTCATTCAGCTCCGGTTCCCAACGATCAAGGC
GAGTTACATGATCCCCCATGTTGTGCAAAAAAGCGGTTAGCTCCTTCGGTCCTCCGATCGTTGTCAGAAG
TAAGTTGGCCGCAGTGTTATCACTCATGGTTATGGCAGCACTGCATAATTCTCTTACTGTCATGCCATCC
GTAAGATGCTTTTCTGTGACTGGTGAGTACTCAACCAAGTCATTCTGAGAATAGTGTATGCGGCGACCGA
GTTGCTCTTGCCCGGCGTCAATACGGGATAATACCGCGCCACATAGCAGAACTTTAAAAGTGCTCATCAT
TGGAAAACGTTCTTCGGGGCGAAAACTCTCAAGGATCTTACCGCTGTTGAGATCCAGTTCGATGTAACCC
ACTCGTGCACCCAACTGATCTTCAGCATCTTTTACTTTCACCAGCGTTTCTGGGTGAGCAAAAACAGGAA
GGCAAAATGCCGCAAAAAAGGGAATAAGGGCGACACGGAAATGTTGAATACTCATACTCTTCCTTTTTCA
ATATTATTGAAGCATTTATCAGGGTTATTGTCTCATGAGCGGATACATATTTGAATGTATTTAGAAAAAT
AAACAAATAGGGGTTCCGCGCACATTTCCCCGAAAAGTGCCACCTAAATTGTAAGCGTTAATATTTTGTT
AAAATTCGCGTTAAATTTTTGTTAAATCAGCTCATTTTTTAACCAATAGGCCGAAATCGGCAAAATCCCT
TATAAATCAAAAGAATAGACCGAGATAGGGT
[37 nt withheld, positions 4652-4688]
AAAGAACGTGGACTCCAACGTCAAAGG
[32 nt withheld, positions 4716-4747]
GCTGGCTAAGAACTCATCAGCCTCCCCGGTCCATCTACCCACGTACCAATGCACCAATTGGCCACAATGA
CGGCTACTACATGGTGCCATTCCTTCCTCTTTATAGGAATGGAGACTACCTCCTGTCCAACAATGCTCTT
GGATACGAGTACGCCTACCTGTTGGACCCAGGTCATTGCACAACACCAGAAATGCCCTCTGATCTGCAAA
AGACGTGAATATCTGTTCAGACACCCATATCCACTCTGTTCCACACAGGTCAGAGGTTTGTCCAGGAGTT
CTTGACAGAGGTGTAAAAAGTACTCAAAAATTTTACTCAAGTGAAAGTACAAGTACTTAGGGAAAATTTT
ACTCAATTAAAAGTAAAAGTATCTGGCTAGAATCTTACTTGAGTAAAAGTAAAAAAGTACTCCATTAAAA
TTGTACTTGAGTATTAAGGAAGTAAAAGTAAAAGCAAGAAAGAAAACTAGAGATTCTTGTTTAAGCTTTT
AATCTCAAAAAACATTAAATGAAATGCATACAAGGTTTTATCCTGCTTTAGAACTGTTTGTATTTAATTA
TCAAACTATAAGACAGACAATCTAATGCCAGTACACGCTACTCAAAGTTGTAAAACCTCAGATTTAACTT
CAGTAGAAGCTGATTCTCAAAATTGTTAGTGTCAAGCCTAGCTCTTTTGGGGCTGAAAAGCAATCCTGCA
GTGCTGAAAAGCCTCTCACAGGCAGCCGATGCGGGAAGAGGTGTATTAGTCTTGATAGAGAGGCTGCAAA
TAGCAGGAAACGTGAGCAGAGACTCCCTGGTGTCTGAAACACAGGCCAGATGGGCCCTCGAGCAGGAAAC
AGCTATGACCATGATTACGCCAAGCTATCAACTTTGTATAGAAAAGTTGGCACGCGCAGATTCCGTGTGG
GCCTGGTAATATCTTACCATTTTAAGCTATTTTAAGATTAGGGAAAAAAATTAAATAAAACTACTTTAAA
ATTACTTTCCTTAAAAAGCAACATATTTATTTAGTTTTTGTTTAACTGGCTCAAGATTGTAATATTTTAC
TTTTACATGTTTTTTTAAGTACCTAAATGTGTTCAAAAGTAAAGTATGTTATTGTTTTTTTTTTTTAATG
TTAGCTAAGCTTTAAATTGTAATATATTACTTTTAAAAGTGACTTTTTAAAAATGTAAATAAAAAAGTAA
CTATAAATGTGTAATGCATGTTATTTCTGTGGGTTTTTAATTTTCATCTCAACTGGGCTTACAATTTTAA
CATAATAAAAATCAAATCAAATCAAATCAGGCCCTTATTTGTCACATACACTCTTGTATACTGAAATAAA
CTAAATGTTGAGAAAAATTTAAATACACCAAAATAACGCATACCTTTTTTGTAATTACCTAAGTAAAACA
TTTAGTTCCTTTTTTAAGTGACTCAAGATTGTAATCTATTAATTGTAAAAGATAAAACTAGTGATCAATC
TGACGTGCTTCTATGCAGCCTGTGAGATTAATTGTGATGTTTAATTATTAAACAATTTAAATGGATCAAA
CATTTCACATGTGCTTATTGTGTCCAACAAAACCAGCAGAAGCACTTAAAAATATTGCATGACAACATGA
GTTTTTAATGTAAATTATATATACTTCCTAAACGAAGTTAATCATATTTCTAAAATAATAATGTCATTGA
AATATTTAAATAAATGATAAGCTTTAGTTGATTCAACATAAAATTGAAAGCAATAAGGACTTTTTTTTTT
TACAGCGGTGAAGCAAAAGCATGTAATAATCATATAATATAATAAATAAATAAATAAATAATGGCTCTTG
GTGCAAATATGAACACTTTAAATAAATATAGAATAAATATGATCAATAAGTCATAACGATGTGTTTTATG
TTGATTATAATTTAAACATGTTTCTAACGCAAGTTTTAAAAACTGTTTTAAAGTATTATTTTAAGTTATA
AGATCAATTTGACTCAACATTTTGTAGTGAAAATATGTTGTGTAAAATTAATATAATATACACTATAAAA
ATGCAGGGTTCCACACAATACATTAATGTTGTCCCAACACAAATCGATTAAGTTAACAAATATATGTGGA
TTGAACATAAAAAATTAAGTTGTCCCAATGAAATCTCAAGAATTGTGTTGTTTCAGCTCATTTTAAATAA
GTAGTTTTAACAAGTAAAAAATAACATATTTTTGAGTGTGTATATATATATATTACAAAATATAATAATA
TAAAATGTAAAAGATATAAACCATGCTACATATATTTAAGAGCTATTTTGCACATTACTTTTTTGCAAGC
CATTTTAGTGTTTTTTTTACAAATATATATTAGCTAAATATACAATATCTTAAATATACAATTAATCAGA
CATGCAATTAATGCATTTAACCTACATAAAAATACATGATCAACATATGTTTTATGCTGATTACAACTAA
ATCAAACGTAATGAAATTAATTTATAAAAGCGATTTAAATATGTCAATATTTTAAGTTAAAATCACTTGA
AACCTACTATAAATGAACTTAAATTAAAAAAATCTCCTTTAATTCCAATGCAACAGTGTTGTTTTTTCAG
CTGAGGACCCCCGGTGCAGATGGTTGGCCCCCGGCCCGCTATTCTAAGGAAGCCTTTCTTAATTTTAGGG
CGGCGCTGCATGCGCTCAGATCAGATTCACGGGTGGAGAGGGTTATTTTCTCTTTTTTATTTTTTCTTGC
CTGCTCATATTTGGGCCTGTGTGAACCCCAGGCTCCGCCTCGGCCCCCAGGAGCCGCTCTTATTTAAAGG
GGATCCTCGCCTTCAGTCTTCGTCCCAGTGGAAGCATCAGTCTTGTGATAACAACTTGGTGAGTCCTACA
GACCAGCGCTCGACTCTAGGCTTTAAATGCATTGATTTCTCTGGATTAGCTACCGGGAGAGTTTTAACTT
TGCTTATTAGTCTTGTGCTCGAACTGCTAGGTTTAAAGAGTGTTTTCTCTAATGCATGCATGAAGCGACA
GCTGAAAACCAGAAATAGAGCGTTTGTCCTCCTGTTAAACTCTAGCCTTTCTTTGGCATTTGTCAGTCCG
AGTCTTCAGCTGCCGGCAGGAGATTGGGTTTCAGTAACACTTGCTGAGCACAAACTACACGTGCTTTCTT
CAGATTTAATTCATTATTAATCATTCTAGATTTAAATGATGTTCTTACTCATTGCTGATTATTTTAGCCT
TGCGGAGCAGATTAAATGAGCACGTGTTTCATTAAGATTGATTTAAATATAATTAATATTTCACCACTGT
AGTTTTAAAATTGCCTTCTAAGTCATGGTTGATTTTTAATAGGTATCGGCTCTAATTAGATTACTATTTT
GGTTTTTAAATGTTATTTCTATTTCATTTGTAGGCTCGTTTTTAATGTGATTTTATTAGATTCTAGTTTT
AAAATCATCTCTTAGCCTTAATGAGCAGACTGAATGAACATGTTTCATTAAGATTAACTTCATTATAATG
AATTATTTAATCATTCTAGTGGGTTATAAATCAGCTCTATTTAAATTAATTGTCGTGTTTATTTCTATTT
AATTTTTGATTATTTTTTCAGGGTCGTTTTTATGTGATTTTTTCCCGTTTCTAATTTTAAACTAATTGTT
TGATTTTTATATGATTCGACTCTTTTTAAATGAATTGTTTTGCTTTTTTTATTGAGCATATATATATTAT
ACAATTTCAATCAACAATTGTTGTGCTTTTTAAATGTTGTTTCTATTTCATTTCTAGGGTCGATTTTATT
CGATTCTAGTTTTAAAATCGTGATTTTTAACTTCTAACCTTACTGAGCAGACTGAATGAACATGTTTCAT
CAAGATTAACTTCATTATAGTTAATTATTGAATCGTGCTAGTGGTTTATAAATCAGCTCTATTTAAATTA
ATCATCATCATTATTTCTATTTAATTTTTATTATTTCTTTAGGATTATTTTTATGTGATTTTTTTCACGT
TCTAGTTTTAAACTCAATGCTCATTACTGCTCACCCTTGCTGAGCAGTCTTTCGTTAAGATTAAATTAAT
TAATAACCATTCTAGTTTTAAAACAGTGTCTTAAGGCATAGCTGATATTTTACAAGTTTACTATTTAATA
TATCTCCTTTCTTTTTTTAGGGTCGATTTCATCTGATTTGATTAATTTTTATTATCTTCACTAAGCTTTT
TGTTCTAGGTTTTATTCTCAGTATTATTACTGTTATATTTGAACTGAATTTCTCCTCATAGTTTATTCAT
TTTATTTATTTATTTTTTGTTTATTCGCTATTTTGTATTTTAGTTTTTAATTAGAAATTTTATTAGAATC
GTTTTGAACTAGTTTTTATGCACTCTAACATTAATATTAAATCATAACTATTATTTTTATTATAATTTAT
TTGTGTTTATCTTTTTGTGTAGCTTTCATGTGTTTTTATTTTAGTTTTATTATGTTTGCATTGAATTTTT
TGGACTAGTTTATATAACGATATACAGAAAAGCCATGACAACAAATGTTTTTATAATACCTATTAAGTAT
AAGCTAATCAGATTTCCACTATTCTGTTCAAAGTTAACATTATTAGCCATTCTGATGGATCATTTGACAT
TTGTCATATGTCTTTATGAACACTGCTCTTTCAGATGCCACTTTTAAAGCTGTTTTTTACAGTAAATGAA
CGTTTATTATTATGACATTATTTCCTAAGGCCTCTAGAGTACAGCAGGATGTGGCGTGTGCATTACCGTG
TAATTATGCTGACTGTAAATGTGCATTTATAGACTGTCAGCATGTCTGACTGTGCGCTGTTGTGATTGGT
CCTGCACAGACCAAG
